>Addgene plasmid #129020 | pcDNA3.1(+) eGFP | addgene full sequence | sequence record 252271 | Addgene NGS Result
GCAAAAAAGGGAATAAGGGCGACACGGAAATGTTGAATACTCATACTCTTCCTTTTTCAATATTATTGAA
GCATTTATCAGGGTTATTGTCTCATGAGCGGATACATATTTGAATGTATTTAGAAAAATAAACAAATAGG
GGTTCCGCGCACATTTCCCCGAAAAGTGCCACCTGACGTCGACGGATCGGGAGATCTCCCGATCCCCTAT
GGTGCACTCTCAGTACAATCTGCTCTGATGCCGCATAGTTAAGCCAGTATCTGCTCCCTGCTTGTGTGTT
GGAGGTCGCTGAGTAGTGCGCGAGCAAAATTTAAGCTACAACAAGGCAAGGCTTGACCGACAATTGCATG
AAGAATCTGCTTAGGGTTAGGCGTTTTGCGCTGCTTCGCGATGTACGGGCCAGATATACGCGTTGACATT
GATTATTGACTAGTTATTAATAGTAATCAATTACGGGGTCATTAGTTCATAGCCCATATATGGAGTTCCG
CGTTACATAACTTACGGTAAATGGCCCGCCTGGCTGACCGCCCAACGACCCCCGCCCATTGACGTCAATA
ATGACGTATGTTCCCATAGTAACGCCAATAGGGACTTTCCATTGACGTCAATGGGTGGAGTATTTACGGT
AAACTGCCCACTTGGCAGTACATCAAGTGTATCATATGCCAAGTACGCCCCCTATTGACGTCAATGACGG
TAAATGGCCCGCCTGGCATTATGCCCAGTACATGACCTTATGGGACTTTCCTACTTGGCAGTACATCTAC
GTATTAGTCATCGCTATTACCATGGTGATGCGGTTTTGGCAGTACATCAATGGGCGTGGATAGCGGTTTG
ACTCACGGGGATTTCCAAGTCTCCACCCCATTGACGTCAATGGGAGTTTGTTTTGGCACCAAAATCAACG
GGACTTTCCAAAATGTCGTAACAACTCCGCCCCATTGACGCAAATGGGCGGTAGGCGTGTACGGTGGGAG
GTCTATATAAGCAGAGCTCTCTGGCTAACTAGAGAACCCACTGCTTACTGGCTTATCGAAATTAATACGA
CTCACTATAGGGAGACCCAAGCTGGCTAGCGTTTAAACTTAAGCTTGGCAATCCGGTACTGTTGGTAAAT
AAGCCACCATGGTGAGCAAGGGCGAGGAGCTGTTCACCGGGGTGGTGCCCATCCTGGTCGAGCTGGACGG
CGACGTAAACGGCCACAAGTTCAGCGTGTCCGGCGAGGGCGAGGGCGATGCCACCTACGGCAAGCTGACC
CTGAAGTTCATCTGCACCACCGGCAAGCTGCCCGTGCCCTGGCCCACCCTCGTGACCACCCTGACCTACG
GCGTGCAGTGCTTCAGCCGCTACCCCGACCACATGAAGCAGCACGACTTCTTCAAGTCCGCCATGCCCGA
AGGCTACGTCCAGGAGCGCACCATCTTCTTCAAGGACGACGGCAACTACAAGACCCGCGCCGAGGTGAAG
TTCGAGGGCGACACCCTGGTGAACCGCATCGAGCTGAAGGGCATCGACTTCAAGGAGGACGGCAACATCC
TGGGGCACAAGCTGGAGTACAACTACAACAGCCACAACGTCTATATCATGGCCGACAAGCAGAAGAACGG
CATCAAGGTGAACTTCAAGATCCGCCACAACATCGAGGACGGCAGCGTGCAGCTCGCCGACCACTACCAG
CAGAACACCCCCATCGGCGACGGCCCCGTGCTGCTGCCCGACAACCACTACCTGAGCACCCAGTCCAAGC
TGAGCAAAGACCCCAACGAGAAGCGCGATCACATGGTCCTGCTGGAGTTCGTGACCGCCGCCGGGATCAC
TCTCGGCATGGACGAGCTGTACAAGTAAGGCCGCGACTCTAGAGGGCCCGTTTAAACCCGCTGATCAGCC
TCGACTGTGCCTTCTAGTTGCCAGCCATCTGTTGTTTGCCCCTCCCCCGTGCCTTCCTTGACCCTGGAAG
GTGCCACTCCCACTGTCCTTTCCTAATAAAATGAGGAAATTGCATCGCATTGTCTGAGTAGGTGTCATTC
TATTCTGGGGGGTGGGGTGGGGCAGGACAGCAAGGGGGAGGATTGGGAAGACAATAGCAGGCATGCTGGG
GATGCGGTGGGCTCTATGGCTTCTGAGGCGGAAAGAACCAGCTGGGGCTCTAGGGGGTATCCCC
[124 nt withheld, positions 2165-2288]
C
[91 nt withheld, positions 2290-2380]
A
[49 nt withheld, positions 2382-2430]
CCTTTGACGTTGGAGTCCACGTTCTTT
[37 nt withheld, positions 2458-2494]
ACCCTATCTCGGTCTATTCTTTTGATTTATAAGGGATTTTGCCGATTTCGGCCTATTGGTTAAAAAATGA
GCTGATTTAACAAAAATTTAACGCGAATTAATTCTGTGGAATGTGTGTCAGTTAGGGTGTGGAAAGTCCC
CAGGCTCCCCAGCAGGCAGAAGTATGCAAAGCATGCATCTCAATTAGTCAGCAACCAGGTGTGGAAAGTC
CCCAGGCTCCCCAGCAGGCAGAAGTATGCAAAGCATGCATCTCAATTAGTCAGCAACCATAGTCCCGCCC
CTAACTCCGCCCATCCCGCCCCTAACTCCGCCCAGTTCCGCCCATTCTCCGCCCCATGGCTGACTAATTT
TTTTTATTTATGCAGAGGCCGAGGCCGCCTCTGCCTCTGAGCTATTCCAGAAGTAGTGAGGAGGCTTTTT
TGGAGGCCTAGGCTTTTGCAAAAAGCTCCCGGGAGCTTGTATATCCATTTTCGGATCTGATCAAGAGACA
GGATGAGGATCGTTTCGCATGATTGAACAAGATGGATTGCACGCAGGTTCTCCGGCCGCTTGGGTGGAGA
GGCTATTCGGCTATGACTGGGCACAACAGACAATCGGCTGCTCTGATGCCGCCGTGTTCCGGCTGTCAGC
GCAGGGGCGCCCGGTTCTTTTTGTCAAGACCGACCTGTCCGGTGCCCTGAATGAACTGCAGGACGAGGCA
GCGCGGCTATCGTGGCTGGCCACGACGGGCGTTCCTTGCGCAGCTGTGCTCGACGTTGTCACTGAAGCGG
GAAGGGACTGGCTGCTATTGGGCGAAGTGCCGGGGCAGGATCTCCTGTCATCTCACCTTGCTCCTGCCGA
GAAAGTATCCATCATGGCTGATGCAATGCGGCGGCTGCATACGCTTGATCCGGCTACCTGCCCATTCGAC
CACCAAGCGAAACATCGCATCGAGCGAGCACGTACTCGGATGGAAGCCGGTCTTGTCGATCAGGATGATC
TGGACGAAGAGCATCAGGGGCTCGCGCCAGCCGAACTGTTCGCCAGGCTCAAGGCGCGCATGCCCGACGG
CGAGGATCTCGTCGTGACCCATGGCGATGCCTGCTTGCCGAATATCATGGTGGAAAATGGCCGCTTTTCT
GGATTCATCGACTGTGGCCGGCTGGGTGTGGCGGACCGCTATCAGGACATAGCGTTGGCTACCCGTGATA
TTGCTGAAGAGCTTGGCGGCGAATGGGCTGACCGCTTCCTCGTGCTTTACGGTATCGCCGCTCCCGATTC
GCAGCGCATCGCCTTCTATCGCCTTCTTGACGAGTTCTTCTGAGCGGGACTCTGGGGTTCGAAATGACCG
ACCAAGCGACGCCCAACCTGCCATCACGAGATTTCGATTCCACCGCCGCCTTCTATGAAAGGTTGGGCTT
CGGAATCGTTTTCCGGGACGCCGGCTGGATGATCCTCCAGCGCGGGGATCTCATGCTGGAGTTCTTCGCC
CACCCCAACTTGTTTATTGCAGCTTATAATGGTTACAAATAAAGCAATAGCATCACAAATTTCACAAATA
AAGCATTTTTTTCACTGCATTCTAGTTGTGGTTTGTCCAAACTCATCAATGTATCTTATCATGTCTGTAT
ACCGTCGACCTCTAGCTAGAGCTTGGCGTAATCATGGTCATAGCTGTTTCCTGTGTGAAATTGTTATCCG
CTCACAATTCCACACAACATACGAGCCGGAAGCATAAAGTGTAAAGCCTGGGGTGCCTAATGAGTGAGCT
AACTCACATTAATTGCGTTGCGCTCACTGCCCGCTTTCCAGTCGGGAAACCTGTCGTGCCAGCTGCATTA
ATGAATCGGCCAACGCGCGGGGAGAGGCGGTTTGCGTATTGGGCGCTCTTCCGCTTCCTCGCTCACTGAC
TCGCTGCGCTCGGTCGTTCGGCTGCGGCGAGCGGTATCAGCTCACTCAAAGGCGGTAATACGGTTATCCA
CAGAATCAGGGGATAACGCAGGAAAGAACATGTGAGCAAAAGGCCAGCAAAAGGCCAGGAACCGTAAAAA
GGCCGCGTTGCTGGCGTTTTTCCATAGGCTCCGCCCCCCTGACGAGCATCACAAAAATCGACGCTCAAGT
CAGAGGTGGCGAAACCCGACAGGACTATAAAGATACCAGGCGTTTCCCCCTGGAAGCTCCCTCGTGCGCT
CTCCTGTTCCGACCCTGCCGCTTACCGGATACCTGTCCGCCTTTCTCCCTTCGGGAAGCGTGGCGCTTTC
TCATAGCTCACGCTGTAGGTATCTCAGTTCGGTGTAGGTCGTTCGCTCCAAGCTGGGCTGTGTGCACGAA
CCCCCCGTTCAGCCCGACCGCTGCGCCTTATCCGGTAACTATCGTCTTGAGTCCAACCCGGTAAGACACG
ACTTATCGCCACTGGCAGCAGCCACTGGTAACAGGATTAGCAGAGCGAGGTATGTAGGCGGTGCTACAGA
GTTCTTGAAGTGGTGGCCTAACTACGGCTACACTAGAAGAACAGTATTTGGTATCTGCGCTCTGCTGAAG
CCAGTTACCTTCGGAAAAAGAGTTGGTAGCTCTTGATCCGGCAAACAAACCACCGCTGGTAGCGGTGGTT
TTTTTGTTTGCAAGCAGCAGATTACGCGCAGAAAAAAAGGATCTCAAGAAGATCCTTTGATCTTTTCTAC
GGGGTCTGACGCTCAGTGGAACGAAAACTCACGTTAAGGGATTTTGGTCATGAGATTATCAAAAAGGATC
TTCACCTAGATCCTTTTAAATTAAAAATGAAGTTTTAAATCAATCTAAAGTATATATGAGTAAACTTGGT
CTGACAGTTACCAATGCTTAATCAGTGAGGCACCTATCTCAGCGATCTGTCTATTTCGTTCATCCATAGT
TGCCTGACTCCCCGTCGTGTAGATAACTACGATACGGGAGGGCTTACCATCTGGCCCCAGTGCTGCAATG
ATACCGCGAGACCCACGCTCACCGGCTCCAGATTTATCAGCAATAAACCAGCCAGCCGGAAGGGCCGAGC
GCAGAAGTGGTCCTGCAACTTTATCCGCCTCCATCCAGTCTATTAATTGTTGCCGGGAAGCTAGAGTAAG
TAGTTCGCCAGTTAATAGTTTGCGCAACGTTGTTGCCATTGCTACAGGCATCGTGGTGTCACGCTCGTCG
TTTGGTATGGCTTCATTCAGCTCCGGTTCCCAACGATCAAGGCGAGTTACATGATCCCCCATGTTGTGCA
AAAAAGCGGTTAGCTCCTTCGGTCCTCCGATCGTTGTCAGAAGTAAGTTGGCCGCAGTGTTATCACTCAT
GGTTATGGCAGCACTGCATAATTCTCTTACTGTCATGCCATCCGTAAGATGCTTTTCTGTGACTGGTGAG
TACTCAACCAAGTCATTCTGAGAATAGTGTATGCGGCGACCGAGTTGCTCTTGCCCGGCGTCAATACGGG
ATAATACCGCGCCACATAGCAGAACTTTAAAAGTGCTCATCATTGGAAAACGTTCTTCGGGGCGAAAACT
CTCAAGGATCTTACCGCTGTTGAGATCCAGTTCGATGTAACCCACTCGTGCACCCAACTGATCTTCAGCA
TCTTTTACTTTCACCAGCGTTTCTGGGTGAGCAAAAACAGGAAGGCAAAATGCC
Features (pLannotate 1.2.2; 20 found; start..end, strand, type, name):
     45..149     -  promoter       AmpR promoter: bla
    208..260     -  misc_feature   bom (fragment): basis of mobility region from pBR322
    415..794     +  enhancer       CMV enhancer: human cytomegalovirus immediate early enhancer
    795..998     +  promoter       CMV promoter: human cytomegalovirus (CMV) immediate early promoter
    994..1027    +  LTR            5' LTR (truncated) (fragment): truncated 5' long terminal repeat (LTR) from HIV-1
   1043..1061    +  promoter       T7 promoter: promoter for bacteriophage T7 RNA polymerase
   1129..1848    +  CDS            mEGFP: enhanced GFP with monomerizing A206K mutation (Zacharias et al., 2002) mammalian codon-optimized
   1895..2119    +  polyA_signal   bGH poly(A) signal: bovine growth hormone polyadenylation signal
   2123..2144    +  promoter       SV40 promoter (fragment): SV40 enhancer and early promoter
   2165..2593    +  rep_origin     f1 ori (sequence partly withheld): f1 bacteriophage origin of replication; arrow indicates direction of (+) strand synthesis
   2607..2936    +  promoter       SV40 promoter: SV40 enhancer and early promoter
   3003..3794    +  CDS            neo: KKA2_KLEPN - Also known as kan, nptII. Experimental evidence at protein level: Swiss-Prot protein existence level 1. Resistance to kanamycin, neomycin, paromomycin, ribostamycin, butirosin and gentamicin B. From Klebsiella pneumoniae.
   3818..3976    +  CDS            ble (fragment): BLE_KLEPN - Experimental evidence at protein level: Swiss-Prot protein existence level 1. Binding protein with a strong affinity to the bleomycin family of antibiotics. Binds to CL990; an antimitotic-antibiotic compound. From Klebsiella pneumoniae.
   3971..4092    +  polyA_signal   SV40 poly(A) signal: SV40 polyadenylation signal
   4165..4181    -  protein_bind   lac operator: The lac repressor binds to the lac operator to inhibit transcription in E. coli. This inhibition can be relieved by adding lactose or isopropyl-β-D-thiogalactopyranoside (IPTG). lac repressor encoded by lacI
   4189..4219    -  promoter       lac promoter: promoter for the E. coli lac operon
   4234..4255    -  protein_bind   CAP binding site: CAP binding activates transcription in the presence of cAMP. E. coli catabolite activator protein
   4268..4360    -  CDS            lacI (fragment): lac repressor; lacI; The lac repressor binds to the lac operator to inhibit transcription in E. coli. This inhibition can be relieved by adding lactose or isopropyl-β-D-thiogalactopyranoside (IPTG).
   4543..5131    -  rep_origin     ori: high-copy-number ColE1/pMB1/pBR322/pUC origin of replication
   5302..44      -  CDS            AmpR (across the origin): β-lactamase; bla; confers resistance to ampicillin, carbenicillin, and related antibiotics
