[The description below was written by a language model from this plasmid's Addgene catalogue record and pLannotate feature annotations shown in this document.]
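Description:
pcDNA3.1(+) eGFP is a mammalian expression plasmid of about 6.1 kb, built on the commercial pcDNA3.1(+) backbone and carrying enhanced green fluorescent protein as its only insert. It is propagated in E. coli as a high-copy plasmid through a ColE1/pUC-type origin and selected with ampicillin via the β-lactamase gene and its own promoter. An f1 origin is also present, which in principle permits single-stranded DNA production. For mammalian cells, the backbone supplies a neomycin phosphotransferase cassette driven by the SV40 enhancer/early promoter and terminated by an SV40 polyadenylation signal, allowing G418 selection of stable transfectants.

The eGFP coding sequence was cloned between AgeI and XbaI sites, both of which were retained. It sits downstream of the human cytomegalovirus immediate early enhancer and promoter and upstream of the bovine growth hormone polyadenylation signal, giving strong constitutive expression of a polyadenylated linear mRNA. A T7 promoter between the CMV promoter and the insert can be used for in vitro transcription of the sense strand. The automated annotation labels the open reading frame as mEGFP (the monomerizing A206K variant), whereas the catalogue entry simply calls it eGFP, so which form is present is unresolved from the record. Several short fragment hits in the table (HIV-1 LTR, ble, lacI, bom, and a partial SV40 promoter) are probably backbone remnants or annotation matches rather than functional elements.

The stated purpose is simply eGFP expression. This suits use as a fluorescent transfection reporter or control, and the associated publication concerns RNase R-based purification of circular RNA away from linear RNAs, although the record does not spell out the plasmid's specific role in that work.
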