Addgene plasmid #129020: pcDNA3.1(+) eGFP
Purpose: Expresses eGFP
Depositing lab: Jeremy Wilusz. Depositing organization: University of Pennsylvania. Publication: An improved method for circular RNA purification using RNase R that efficiently removes linear RNAs containing G-quadruplexes or structured 3' ends. Xiao MS, Wilusz JE. Nucleic Acids Res. 2019 Jul 3. pii: 5527976. doi: 10.1093/nar/gkz576. PubMed 31269210.
Backbone
  Vector backbone: pcDNA3.1(+)
  Backbone manufacturer: Life Technologies
  Total vector size (bp): 6107
  Vector type: Mammalian Expression
  Selectable markers: Neomycin (select with G418)
Growth in bacteria
  Bacterial resistance: Ampicillin, 100 μg/mL
  Growth temperature: 37°C
  Growth strain: DH5alpha
  Copy number: High Copy
Gene/Insert
  Gene/Insert name: eGFP
  Promoter: CMV
  Cloning method: Restriction Enzyme; 5′ cloning site AgeI (not destroyed); 3′ cloning site XbaI (not destroyed)
  Sequencing primers: 5′ CGCAAATGGGCGGTAGGCGTG
Terms and licenses: Academic/Nonprofit Terms; Industry Terms: Not Available to Industry
How to cite: pcDNA3.1(+) eGFP was a gift from Jeremy Wilusz (Addgene plasmid # 129020 ; http://n2t.net/addgene:129020 ; RRID:Addgene_129020)
